Addgene plasmid #233599: ER-frNFAST
Purpose: Expression of frNFAST on the ER membrane
Depositing lab: Riccardo Filadi. Depositing organization: CNR, Institute of Neuroscience. Publication: Simultaneous detection of membrane contact dynamics and associated Ca(2+) signals by reversible chemogenetic reporters. Garcia Casas P, Rossini M, Pavenius L, Saeed M, Arnst N, Sonda S, Fernandes T, D'Arsie I, Bruzzone M, Berno V, Raimondi A, Sassano ML, Naia L, Barbieri E, Sigismund S, Agostinis P, Sturlese M, Niemeyer BA, Brismar H, Ankarcrona M, Gautier A, Pizzo P, Filadi R. Nat Commun. 2024 Nov 12;15(1):9775. doi: 10.1038/s41467-024-52985-0. PubMed 39532847.
Backbone
  Vector backbone: pcDNA3
  Vector type: Mammalian Expression
Growth in bacteria
  Bacterial resistance: Ampicillin, 100 μg/mL
  Growth temperature: 37°C
  Growth strain: DH5alpha
  Copy number: High Copy
Gene/Insert
  Gene/Insert name: frNFAST
  Species: O. cuniculus (rabbit); Other
  Promoter: CMV
  Cloning method: Restriction Enzyme; 5′ cloning site Unknown (unknown if destroyed)
Terms and licenses: Academic/Nonprofit Terms; Industry Terms: Not Available to Industry
How to cite: ER-frNFAST was a gift from Riccardo Filadi (Addgene plasmid # 233599 ; http://n2t.net/addgene:233599 ; RRID:Addgene_233599)
