[The description below was written by a language model from this plasmid's Addgene catalogue record and pLannotate feature annotations shown in this document.]
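Description:
ER-frNFAST is a mammalian expression plasmid built on the pcDNA3 backbone that places frNFAST on the endoplasmic reticulum membrane. It is propagated in E. coli through a high-copy ColE1/pUC-type origin and selected with ampicillin via the β-lactamase gene and its own promoter. An f1 origin is also present. A separate cassette, in which the SV40 early promoter drives the neomycin phosphotransferase gene followed by an SV40 polyadenylation signal, would allow G418 selection of stably transfected mammalian cells. The short ble, lacI, lac promoter/operator, bom and HIV LTR matches in the automated annotation are small fragments, most likely backbone remnants rather than functional parts.

The expression unit runs from the human CMV immediate-early enhancer and promoter to a bovine growth hormone polyadenylation signal, with flanking T7 and SP6 promoters. The open reading frame begins with a short segment of about 100 nt, which the annotation matches to the N-terminal region of a cytochrome P450 2C family member. The closest database hit is human CYP2C18, but the catalogue lists rabbit as an insert species, so this segment is probably a rabbit P450 sequence. N-terminal segments of this kind are commonly used as ER membrane anchors, which fits the stated purpose, though the record does not describe the targeting sequence explicitly. Downstream is a roughly 340 nt fragment related to the FAST tag, a photoactive-yellow-protein derivative that becomes fluorescent on binding a cell-permeant fluorogen. The name indicates that this is the N-terminal half of a split FAST variant, which would need a complementary C-terminal fragment to reconstitute fluorogen binding. The associated publication concerns reversible chemogenetic reporters of membrane contact sites and associated calcium signals, so this construct most likely supplies the ER-anchored half of such a reporter.
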