Features (pLannotate 1.2.2; 22 found; start..end, strand, type, name):
     28..80      -  misc_feature   bom (fragment): basis of mobility region from pBR322
    235..614     +  enhancer       CMV enhancer: human cytomegalovirus immediate early enhancer
    615..818     +  promoter       CMV promoter: human cytomegalovirus (CMV) immediate early promoter
    814..847     +  LTR            5' LTR (truncated) (fragment): truncated 5' long terminal repeat (LTR) from HIV-1
    863..881     +  promoter       T7 promoter: promoter for bacteriophage T7 RNA polymerase
    901..1002    +  CDS            CYP2C18 (fragment): CP2CI_HUMAN - Experimental evidence at protein level: Swiss-Prot protein existence level 1. A cytochrome P450 monooxygenase involved in retinoid metabolism. Hydroxylates all trans-retinoic acid (atRA) to 4- hydroxyretinoate and may modulate atRA signaling and clearance. Mechanistically, uses molecular oxygen inserting one oxygen atom into a substrate, and reducing the second into a water molecule, with two electrons provided by NADPH via cytochrome P450 reductase (CPR; NADPH- ferrihemoprotein reductase). From Homo sapiens (Human).
   1045..1386    +  CDS            Y-FAST (fragment): small protein tag, derived from photoactive yellow protein, that allows in vivo fluorescent labeling by addition of a cell-permeant fluorogen (Plamont et al., 2016)
   1423..1441    -  promoter       SP6 promoter: promoter for bacteriophage SP6 RNA polymerase
   1467..1691    +  polyA_signal   bGH poly(A) signal: bovine growth hormone polyadenylation signal
   1695..1716    +  promoter       SV40 promoter (fragment): SV40 enhancer and early promoter
   1737..2165    +  rep_origin     f1 ori (sequence partly withheld): f1 bacteriophage origin of replication; arrow indicates direction of (+) strand synthesis
   2179..2508    +  promoter       SV40 promoter: SV40 enhancer and early promoter
   2575..3366    +  CDS            neo: KKA2_KLEPN - Also known as kan, nptII. Experimental evidence at protein level: Swiss-Prot protein existence level 1. Resistance to kanamycin, neomycin, paromomycin, ribostamycin, butirosin and gentamicin B. From Klebsiella pneumoniae.
   3390..3548    +  CDS            ble (fragment): BLE_KLEPN - Experimental evidence at protein level: Swiss-Prot protein existence level 1. Binding protein with a strong affinity to the bleomycin family of antibiotics. Binds to CL990; an antimitotic-antibiotic compound. From Klebsiella pneumoniae.
   3543..3664    +  polyA_signal   SV40 poly(A) signal: SV40 polyadenylation signal
   3737..3753    -  protein_bind   lac operator: The lac repressor binds to the lac operator to inhibit transcription in E. coli. This inhibition can be relieved by adding lactose or isopropyl-β-D-thiogalactopyranoside (IPTG). lac repressor encoded by lacI
   3761..3791    -  promoter       lac promoter: promoter for the E. coli lac operon
   3806..3827    -  protein_bind   CAP binding site: CAP binding activates transcription in the presence of cAMP. E. coli catabolite activator protein
   3840..3932    -  CDS            lacI (fragment): lac repressor; lacI; The lac repressor binds to the lac operator to inhibit transcription in E. coli. This inhibition can be relieved by adding lactose or isopropyl-β-D-thiogalactopyranoside (IPTG).
   4115..4703    -  rep_origin     ori: high-copy-number ColE1/pMB1/pBR322/pUC origin of replication
   4874..5734    -  CDS            AmpR: β-lactamase; bla; confers resistance to ampicillin, carbenicillin, and related antibiotics
   5735..5839    -  promoter       AmpR promoter: bla
>Addgene plasmid #233599 | ER-frNFAST | addgene full sequence | sequence record 468030 | Addgene NGS Result
GACGGATCGGGAGATCTCCCGATCCCCTATGGTGCACTCTCAGTACAATCTGCTCTGATGCCGCATAGTT
AAGCCAGTATCTGCTCCCTGCTTGTGTGTTGGAGGTCGCTGAGTAGTGCGCGAGCAAAATTTAAGCTACA
ACAAGGCAAGGCTTGACCGACAATTGCATGAAGAATCTGCTTAGGGTTAGGCGTTTTGCGCTGCTTCGCG
ATGTACGGGCCAGATATACGCGTTGACATTGATTATTGACTAGTTATTAATAGTAATCAATTACGGGGTC
ATTAGTTCATAGCCCATATATGGAGTTCCGCGTTACATAACTTACGGTAAATGGCCCGCCTGGCTGACCG
CCCAACGACCCCCGCCCATTGACGTCAATAATGACGTATGTTCCCATAGTAACGCCAATAGGGACTTTCC
ATTGACGTCAATGGGTGGAGTATTTACGGTAAACTGCCCACTTGGCAGTACATCAAGTGTATCATATGCC
AAGTACGCCCCCTATTGACGTCAATGACGGTAAATGGCCCGCCTGGCATTATGCCCAGTACATGACCTTA
TGGGACTTTCCTACTTGGCAGTACATCTACGTATTAGTCATCGCTATTACCATGGTGATGCGGTTTTGGC
AGTACATCAATGGGCGTGGATAGCGGTTTGACTCACGGGGATTTCCAAGTCTCCACCCCATTGACGTCAA
TGGGAGTTTGTTTTGGCACCAAAATCAACGGGACTTTCCAAAATGTCGTAACAACTCCGCCCCATTGACG
CAAATGGGCGGTAGGCGTGTACGGTGGGAGGTCTATATAAGCAGAGCTCTCTGGCTAACTAGAGAACCCA
CTGCTTACTGGCTTATCGAAATTAATACGACTCACTATAGGGAGACCCAAGCTTGCCACCATGGACCCTG
TGGTGGTGCTGGGGCTCTGTCTCTCCTGTTTGCTTCTCCTTTCACTCTGGAAACAGAGCTATGGGGGAGG
GTCTGGTGGATCTGGAGGTACCGATATCGTCTCCGGAGGAGGCGGCAGCGGCGGAGGGGGATCCATGGAG
CATGTTGCCTTTGGCAGTGAGGACATCGAGAACACTTTGGCCAAAATGGACGACGGACAACTGGATGGGT
TGGCCTTTGGCGCAATTCAGCTCGATGGTGACGGGAATATCCTGCAGTACAATGCTGCTGAAGGAGACAT
CACAGGCAGAGATCCCAAACAGGTGATTGGGAAGAACTTATTCAAGGATGTTGCACCTGGAACGGTTTCC
TCCGGGTTTTACGGCAAATTCAAGGAAGGCGTAGCGTCAGGGAATCTGAACACCATGTTCGAATGGATGA
TACCGACAAGCAGGGGACCAACCAAGGTCAAGATACACATGAAGAAAGCCCTTTCCTAAGAATTCCTCGA
GCATGCATCTAGAGGGCCCTATTCTATAGTGTCACCTAAATGCTAGAGCTCGCTGATCAGCCTCGACTGT
GCCTTCTAGTTGCCAGCCATCTGTTGTTTGCCCCTCCCCCGTGCCTTCCTTGACCCTGGAAGGTGCCACT
CCCACTGTCCTTTCCTAATAAAATGAGGAAATTGCATCGCATTGTCTGAGTAGGTGTCATTCTATTCTGG
GGGGTGGGGTGGGGCAGGACAGCAAGGGGGAGGATTGGGAAGACAATAGCAGGCATGCTGGGGATGCGGT
GGGCTCTATGGCTTCTGAGGCGGAAAGAACCAGCTGGGGCTCTAGGGGGTATCCCC
[124 nt withheld, positions 1737-1860]
C
[91 nt withheld, positions 1862-1952]
A
[49 nt withheld, positions 1954-2002]
CCTTTGACGTTGGAGTCCACGTTCTTT
[37 nt withheld, positions 2030-2066]
ACCCTATCTCGGTCTATTCTTTTGATTTATAAGGGATTTTGCCGATTTCGGCCTATTGGTTAAAAAATGA
GCTGATTTAACAAAAATTTAACGCGAATTAATTCTGTGGAATGTGTGTCAGTTAGGGTGTGGAAAGTCCC
CAGGCTCCCCAGCAGGCAGAAGTATGCAAAGCATGCATCTCAATTAGTCAGCAACCAGGTGTGGAAAGTC
CCCAGGCTCCCCAGCAGGCAGAAGTATGCAAAGCATGCATCTCAATTAGTCAGCAACCATAGTCCCGCCC
CTAACTCCGCCCATCCCGCCCCTAACTCCGCCCAGTTCCGCCCATTCTCCGCCCCATGGCTGACTAATTT
TTTTTATTTATGCAGAGGCCGAGGCCGCCTCTGCCTCTGAGCTATTCCAGAAGTAGTGAGGAGGCTTTTT
TGGAGGCCTAGGCTTTTGCAAAAAGCTCCCGGGAGCTTGTATATCCATTTTCGGATCTGATCAAGAGACA
GGATGAGGATCGTTTCGCATGATTGAACAAGATGGATTGCACGCAGGTTCTCCGGCCGCTTGGGTGGAGA
GGCTATTCGGCTATGACTGGGCACAACAGACAATCGGCTGCTCTGATGCCGCCGTGTTCCGGCTGTCAGC
GCAGGGGCGCCCGGTTCTTTTTGTCAAGACCGACCTGTCCGGTGCCCTGAATGAACTGCAGGACGAGGCA
GCGCGGCTATCGTGGCTGGCCACGACGGGCGTTCCTTGCGCAGCTGTGCTCGACGTTGTCACTGAAGCGG
GAAGGGACTGGCTGCTATTGGGCGAAGTGCCGGGGCAGGATCTCCTGTCATCTCACCTTGCTCCTGCCGA
GAAAGTATCCATCATGGCTGATGCAATGCGGCGGCTGCATACGCTTGATCCGGCTACCTGCCCATTCGAC
CACCAAGCGAAACATCGCATCGAGCGAGCACGTACTCGGATGGAAGCCGGTCTTGTCGATCAGGATGATC
TGGACGAAGAGCATCAGGGGCTCGCGCCAGCCGAACTGTTCGCCAGGCTCAAGGCGCGCATGCCCGACGG
CGAGGATCTCGTCGTGACCCATGGCGATGCCTGCTTGCCGAATATCATGGTGGAAAATGGCCGCTTTTCT
GGATTCATCGACTGTGGCCGGCTGGGTGTGGCGGACCGCTATCAGGACATAGCGTTGGCTACCCGTGATA
TTGCTGAAGAGCTTGGCGGCGAATGGGCTGACCGCTTCCTCGTGCTTTACGGTATCGCCGCTCCCGATTC
GCAGCGCATCGCCTTCTATCGCCTTCTTGACGAGTTCTTCTGAGCGGGACTCTGGGGTTCGAAATGACCG
ACCAAGCGACGCCCAACCTGCCATCACGAGATTTCGATTCCACCGCCGCCTTCTATGAAAGGTTGGGCTT
CGGAATCGTTTTCCGGGACGCCGGCTGGATGATCCTCCAGCGCGGGGATCTCATGCTGGAGTTCTTCGCC
CACCCCAACTTGTTTATTGCAGCTTATAATGGTTACAAATAAAGCAATAGCATCACAAATTTCACAAATA
AAGCATTTTTTTCACTGCATTCTAGTTGTGGTTTGTCCAAACTCATCAATGTATCTTATCATGTCTGTAT
ACCGTCGACCTCTAGCTAGAGCTTGGCGTAATCATGGTCATAGCTGTTTCCTGTGTGAAATTGTTATCCG
CTCACAATTCCACACAACATACGAGCCGGAAGCATAAAGTGTAAAGCCTGGGGTGCCTAATGAGTGAGCT
AACTCACATTAATTGCGTTGCGCTCACTGCCCGCTTTCCAGTCGGGAAACCTGTCGTGCCAGCTGCATTA
ATGAATCGGCCAACGCGCGGGGAGAGGCGGTTTGCGTATTGGGCGCTCTTCCGCTTCCTCGCTCACTGAC
TCGCTGCGCTCGGTCGTTCGGCTGCGGCGAGCGGTATCAGCTCACTCAAAGGCGGTAATACGGTTATCCA
CAGAATCAGGGGATAACGCAGGAAAGAACATGTGAGCAAAAGGCCAGCAAAAGGCCAGGAACCGTAAAAA
GGCCGCGTTGCTGGCGTTTTTCCATAGGCTCCGCCCCCCTGACGAGCATCACAAAAATCGACGCTCAAGT
CAGAGGTGGCGAAACCCGACAGGACTATAAAGATACCAGGCGTTTCCCCCTGGAAGCTCCCTCGTGCGCT
CTCCTGTTCCGACCCTGCCGCTTACCGGATACCTGTCCGCCTTTCTCCCTTCGGGAAGCGTGGCGCTTTC
TCATAGCTCACGCTGTAGGTATCTCAGTTCGGTGTAGGTCGTTCGCTCCAAGCTGGGCTGTGTGCACGAA
CCCCCCGTTCAGCCCGACCGCTGCGCCTTATCCGGTAACTATCGTCTTGAGTCCAACCCGGTAAGACACG
ACTTATCGCCACTGGCAGCAGCCACTGGTAACAGGATTAGCAGAGCGAGGTATGTAGGCGGTGCTACAGA
GTTCTTGAAGTGGTGGCCTAACTACGGCTACACTAGAAGAACAGTATTTGGTATCTGCGCTCTGCTGAAG
CCAGTTACCTTCGGAAAAAGAGTTGGTAGCTCTTGATCCGGCAAACAAACCACCGCTGGTAGCGGTGGTT
TTTTTGTTTGCAAGCAGCAGATTACGCGCAGAAAAAAAGGATCTCAAGAAGATCCTTTGATCTTTTCTAC
GGGGTCTGACGCTCAGTGGAACGAAAACTCACGTTAAGGGATTTTGGTCATGAGATTATCAAAAAGGATC
TTCACCTAGATCCTTTTAAATTAAAAATGAAGTTTTAAATCAATCTAAAGTATATATGAGTAAACTTGGT
CTGACAGTTACCAATGCTTAATCAGTGAGGCACCTATCTCAGCGATCTGTCTATTTCGTTCATCCATAGT
TGCCTGACTCCCCGTCGTGTAGATAACTACGATACGGGAGGGCTTACCATCTGGCCCCAGTGCTGCAATG
ATACCGCGAGACCCACGCTCACCGGCTCCAGATTTATCAGCAATAAACCAGCCAGCCGGAAGGGCCGAGC
GCAGAAGTGGTCCTGCAACTTTATCCGCCTCCATCCAGTCTATTAATTGTTGCCGGGAAGCTAGAGTAAG
TAGTTCGCCAGTTAATAGTTTGCGCAACGTTGTTGCCATTGCTACAGGCATCGTGGTGTCACGCTCGTCG
TTTGGTATGGCTTCATTCAGCTCCGGTTCCCAACGATCAAGGCGAGTTACATGATCCCCCATGTTGTGCA
AAAAAGCGGTTAGCTCCTTCGGTCCTCCGATCGTTGTCAGAAGTAAGTTGGCCGCAGTGTTATCACTCAT
GGTTATGGCAGCACTGCATAATTCTCTTACTGTCATGCCATCCGTAAGATGCTTTTCTGTGACTGGTGAG
TACTCAACCAAGTCATTCTGAGAATAGTGTATGCGGCGACCGAGTTGCTCTTGCCCGGCGTCAATACGGG
ATAATACCGCGCCACATAGCAGAACTTTAAAAGTGCTCATCATTGGAAAACGTTCTTCGGGGCGAAAACT
CTCAAGGATCTTACCGCTGTTGAGATCCAGTTCGATGTAACCCACTCGTGCACCCAACTGATCTTCAGCA
TCTTTTACTTTCACCAGCGTTTCTGGGTGAGCAAAAACAGGAAGGCAAAATGCCGCAAAAAAGGGAATAA
GGGCGACACGGAAATGTTGAATACTCATACTCTTCCTTTTTCAATATTATTGAAGCATTTATCAGGGTTA
TTGTCTCATGAGCGGATACATATTTGAATGTATTTAGAAAAATAAACAAATAGGGGTTCCGCGCACATTT
CCCCGAAAAGTGCCACCTGACGTC
