>Addgene plasmid #233599 | ER-frNFAST | depositor partial sequence | sequence record 468248 | ER-frNFAST
ATGGACCCTGTGGTGGTGCTGGGGCTCTGTCTCTCCTGTTTGCTTCTCCTTTCACTCTGGAAACAGAGCT
ATGGGGGAGGGTCTGGTGGATCTGGAGGTACCGATATCGTCTCCGGAGGAGGCGGCAGCGGCGGAGGGGG
ATCCATGGAGCATGTTGCCTTTGGCAGTGAGGACATCGAGAACACTTTGGCCAAAATGGACGACGGACAA
CTGGATGGGTTGGCCTTTGGCGCAATTCAGCTCGATGGTGACGGGAATATCCTGCAGTACAATGCTGCTG
AAGGAGACATCACAGGCAGAGATCCCAAACAGGTGATTGGGAAGAACTTATTCAAGGATGTTGCACCTGG
AACGGTTTCCTCCGGGTTTTACGGCAAATTCAAGGAAGGCGTAGCGTCAGGGAATCTGAACACCATGTTC
GAATGGATGATACCGACAAGCAGGGGACCAACCAAGGTCAAGATACACATGAAGAAAGCCCTTTCCTAAG
AATTC
